Addgene plasmid #138066: MYMH 405
Purpose: Encodes Anderson promoter variant using mRFP as a reporter gene
Depositing lab: Meng How Tan. Depositing organization: Nanyang Technological University (NTU). Publication: An Expanded Synthetic Biology Toolkit for Gene Expression Control in Acetobacteraceae. Teh MY, Ooi KH, Danny Teo SX, Bin Mansoor ME, Shaun Lim WZ, Tan MH. ACS Synth Biol. 2019 Apr 19;8(4):708-723. doi: 10.1021/acssynbio.8b00168. Epub 2019 Mar 22. PubMed 30865830.
Backbone
  Vector backbone: pSEVA-331Bb
  Vector type: Bacterial Expression
Growth in bacteria
  Bacterial resistance: Chloramphenicol, 25 μg/mL
  Growth temperature: 37°C
  Growth strain: DH5alpha
  Copy number: High Copy
Gene/Insert
  Gene/Insert name: J23119- pSEVA-331Bb- RFP
  Species: Synthetic
  Cloning method: Restriction Enzyme; 5′ cloning site Unknown (unknown if destroyed)
Terms and licenses: Academic/Nonprofit Terms; Industry Terms: Not Available to Industry
Depositor comments: High expression
How to cite: MYMH 405 was a gift from Meng How Tan (Addgene plasmid # 138066 ; http://n2t.net/addgene:138066 ; RRID:Addgene_138066)
