[The description below was written by a language model from this plasmid's Addgene catalogue record and pLannotate feature annotations shown in this document.]
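Description:
MYMH 405 is a 3,780 bp bacterial expression plasmid built on pSEVA-331Bb, a BioBrick-compatible broad-host-range backbone. It replicates through the pBBR1 oriV together with its cognate pBBR1 Rep protein, a system from Bordetella bronchiseptica that functions in many Gram-negative species as well as in E. coli. Selection is by chloramphenicol, conferred by the cat gene under its native promoter. An incP oriT is also present, so the plasmid can be mobilised by conjugation into recipient strains when transfer functions are supplied in trans. The record lists it as high copy in E. coli.

The payload is a simple constitutive reporter unit. The synthetic J23119 promoter from the Anderson collection in the Registry of Standard Biological Parts sits directly upstream of the mRFP1 coding sequence, a monomeric red fluorescent protein derived from Discosoma. The short gap between promoter and coding sequence presumably holds a ribosome binding site, but none is annotated. Transcription is stopped by an rrnB T1 and T7Te terminator pair, followed by the BioBrick suffix and a lambda t0 terminator. A further rrnB T1 terminator on the opposite strand insulates the cassette from the backbone on the other side.

The plasmid belongs to a set of Anderson promoter variants characterised as part of a gene expression toolkit for Acetobacteraceae, with red fluorescence serving as the readout of promoter strength. The depositor notes that this variant gives high expression, which makes it useful as a strong constitutive reference point or as a donor of a strong promoter for expression designs in these hosts.
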