Features (pLannotate 1.2.2; 12 found; start..end, strand, type, name):
     11..45      +  promoter       J23119 promoter: bacterial promoter (Registry of Standard Biological Parts BBa J23119)
     71..745     +  CDS            mRFP1: mRFP1 is a basic (constitutively fluorescent) red fluorescent protein published in 2002, derived from Discosoma sp.. It is reported to be a somewhat slowly-maturing monomer with low acid sensitivity.
    793..864     +  terminator     rrnB T1 terminator: transcription terminator T1 from the E. coli rrnB gene
    880..907     +  terminator     T7Te terminator: phage T7 early transcription terminator
    914..934     +  misc_feature   BioBrick suffix: universal suffix for all parts
    939..1033    +  terminator     lambda t0 terminator: transcription terminator from phage lambda
   1081..1183    +  promoter       cat promoter: promoter of the E. coli cat gene encoding chloramphenicol acetyltransferase
   1184..1840    +  CDS            cat: CAT_ECOLX - Experimental evidence at protein level: Swiss-Prot protein existence level 1. This enzyme is an effector of chloramphenicol resistance in bacteria. From Escherichia coli. This protein is used as a marker in many commonly used cloning vectors, such as pACYC184.
   1992..2100    +  oriT           oriT: incP origin of transfer
   2111..2773    -  CDS            pBBR1 Rep: replication protein for the broad-host-range plasmid pBBR1 from Bordetella bronchiseptica
   2774..3545    -  rep_origin     pBBR1 oriV: replication origin of the broad-host-range plasmid pBBR1 from Bordetella bronchiseptica; requires the pBBR1 Rep protein for replication
   3660..3746    -  terminator     rrnB T1 terminator: Escherichia coli rrnB; transcription terminator T1 from the E. coli rrnB gene
>Addgene plasmid #138066 | MYMH 405 | addgene full sequence | sequence record 274935 | Addgene NGS Result
AGGAGAATTCTTGACAGCTAGCTCAGTCCTAGGTATAATGCTAGCACTAGTGAAAGAGGAGAAATACTAG
ATGGCTTCCTCCGAAGACGTTATCAAAGAGTTCATGCGTTTCAAAGTTCGTATGGAAGGTTCCGTTAACG
GTCACGAGTTCGAAATCGAAGGTGAAGGTGAAGGTCGTCCGTACGAAGGTACCCAGACCGCTAAACTGAA
AGTTACCAAAGGTGGTCCGCTGCCGTTCGCTTGGGACATCCTGTCCCCGCAGTTCCAGTACGGTTCCAAA
GCTTACGTTAAACACCCGGCTGACATCCCGGACTACCTGAAACTGTCCTTCCCGGAAGGTTTCAAATGGG
AACGTGTTATGAACTTCGAAGACGGTGGTGTTGTTACCGTTACCCAGGACTCCTCCCTGCAAGACGGTGA
GTTCATCTACAAAGTTAAACTGCGTGGTACCAACTTCCCGTCCGACGGTCCGGTTATGCAGAAAAAAACC
ATGGGTTGGGAAGCTTCCACCGAACGTATGTACCCGGAAGACGGTGCTCTGAAAGGTGAAATCAAAATGC
GTCTGAAACTGAAAGACGGTGGTCACTACGACGCTGAAGTTAAAACCACCTACATGGCTAAAAAACCGGT
TCAGCTGCCGGGTGCTTACAAAACCGACATCAAACTGGACATCACCTCCCACAACGAAGACTACACCATC
GTTGAACAGTACGAACGTGCTGAAGGTCGTCACTCCACCGGTGCTTAATAACGCTGATAGTGCTAGTGTA
GATCGCTACTAGAGCCAGGCATCAAATAAAACGAAAGGCTCAGTCGAAAGACTGGGCCTTTCGTTTTATC
TGTTGTTTGTCGGTGAACGCTCTCTACTAGAGTCACACTGGCTCACCTTCGGGTGGGCCTTTCTGCGTTT
ATATACTAGAAGCGGCCGCTGCAGCTTGGACTCCTGTTGATAGATCCAGTAATGACCTCAGAACTCCATC
TGGATTTGTTCAGAACGCTCGGTTGCCGCCGGGCGTTTTTTATTGGTGAGAATCCAGGGGTCCCCAATAA
TTACGATTTAAATTGGCGAAAATGAGACGTTGATCGGCACGTAAGAGGTTCCAACTTTCACCATAATGAA
ATAAGATCACTACCGGGCGTATTTTTTGAGTTATCGAGATTTTCAGGAGCTAAGGAAGCTAAAATGGAGA
AAAAAATCACTGGATATACCACCGTTGATATATCCCAATGGCATCGTAAAGAACATTTTGAGGCATTTCA
GTCAGTTGCTCAATGTACCTATAACCAGACCGTTCAGCTGGATATTACGGCCTTTTTAAAGACCGTAAAG
AAAAATAAGCACAAGTTTTATCCGGCCTTTATTCACATTCTTGCCCGCCTGATGAATGCTCATCCGGAAT
TTCGTATGGCAATGAAAGACGGTGAGCTGGTGATATGGGATAGTGTTCACCCTTGTTACACCGTTTTCCA
TGAGCAAACTGAAACGTTTTCATCGCTCTGGAGTGAATACCACGACGATTTCCGGCAGTTTCTACACATA
TATTCGCAAGATGTGGCGTGTTACGGTGAAAACCTGGCCTATTTCCCTAAAGGGTTTATTGAGAATATGT
TTTTCGTCTCAGCCAATCCCTGGGTGAGTTTCACCAGTTTTGATTTAAACGTGGCCAATATGGACAACTT
CTTCGCCCCCGTTTTCACCATGGGCAAATATTATACGCAAGGCGACAAGGTGCTGATGCCGCTGGCGATT
CAGGTTCATCATGCCGTTTGTGATGGCTTCCATGTCGGCAGAATGCTTAATGAATTACAACAGTACTGCG
ATGAGTGGCAGGGCGGGGCGTAATTTGACTTTTGTCCTTTTCCGCTGCATAACCCTGCTTCGGGGTCATT
ATAGCGATTTTTTCGGTATATCCATCCTTTTTCGCACGATATACAGGATTTTGCCAAAGGGTTCGTGTAG
ACTTTCCTTGGTGTATCCAACGGCGTCAGCCGGGCAGGATAGGTGAAGTAGGCCCACCCGCGAGCGGGTG
TTCCTTCTTCACTGTCCCTTATTCGCACCTGGCGGTGCTCAACGGGAATCCTGCTCTGCGAGGCTGGCCG
TAGGCCGGCCCTACCGGCGCGGCAGCGTTACCCGTGTCGGCGGCTCCAACGGCTCGCCATCGTCCAGAAA
ACACGGCTCATCGGGCATCGGCAGGCGCTGCTGCCCGCGCCGTTCCCATTCCTCCGTTTCGGTCAAGGCT
GGCAGGTCTGGTTCCATGCCCGGAATGCCGGGCTGGCTGGGCGGCTCCTCGCCGGGGCCGGTCGGTAGTT
GCTGCTCGCCCGGATACAGGGTCGGGATGCGGCGCAGGTCGCCATGCCCCAACAGCGATTCGTCCTGGTC
GTCGTGATCAACCACCACGGCGGCACTGAACACCGACAGGCGCAACTGGTCGCGGGGCTGGCCCCACGCC
ACGCGGTCATTGACCACGTAGGCCGACACGGTGCCGGGGCCGTTGAGCTTCACGACGGAGATCCAGCGCT
CGGCCACCAAGTCCTTGACTGCGTATTGGACCGTCCGCAAAGAACGTCCGATGAGCTTGGAAAGTGTCTT
CTGGCTGACCACCACGGCGTTCTGGTGGCCCATCTGCGCCACGAGGTGATGCAGCAGCATTGCCGCCGTG
GGTTTCCTCGCAATAAGCCCGGCCCACGCCTCATGCGCTTTGCGTTCCGTTTGCACCCAGTGACCGGGCT
TGTTCTTGGCTTGAATGCCGATTTCTCTGGACTGCGTGGCCATGCTTATCTCCATGCGGTAGGGGTGCCG
CACGGTTGCGGCACCATGCGCAATCAGCTGCAACTTTTCGGCAGCGCGACAACAATTATGCGTTGCGTAA
AAGTGGCAGTCAATTACAGATTTTCTTTAACCTACGCAATGAGCTATTGCGGGGGGTGCCGCAATGAGCT
GTTGCGTACCCCCCTTTTTTAAGTTGTTGATTTTTAAGTCTTTCGCATTTCGCCCTATATCTAGTTCTTT
GGTGCCCAAAGAAGGGCACCCCTGCGGGGTTCCCCCACGCCTTCGGCGCGGCTCCCCCTCCGGCAAAAAG
TGGCCCCTCCGGGGCTTGTTGATCGACTGCGCGGCCTTCGGCCTTGCCCAAGGTGGCGCTGCCCCCTTGG
AACCCCCGCACTCGCCGCCGTGAGGCTCGGGGGGCAGGCGGGCGGGCTTCGCCCTTCGACTGCCCCCACT
CGCATAGGCTTGGGTCGTTCCAGGCGCGTCAAGGCCAAGCCGCTGCGCGGTCGCTGCGCGAGCCTTGACC
CGCCTTCCACTTGGTGTCCAACCGGCAAGCGAAGCGCGCAGGCCGCAGGCCGGAGGCTTTTCCCCAGAGA
AAATTAAAAAAATTGATGGGGCAAGGCCGCAGGCCGCGCAGTTGGAGCCGGTGGGTATGTGGTCGAAGGC
TGGGTAGCCGGTGGGCAATCCCTGTGGTCAAGCTCGTGGGCAGGCGCAGCCTGTCCATCAGCTTGTCCAG
CAGGGTTGTCCACGGGCCGAGCGAAGCGAGCCAGCCGGTGGCCGCTCGCGGCCATCGTCCACATATCCAC
GGGCTGGCAAGGGAGCGCAGCGACCGCGCAGGGCGAAGCCCGGAGAGCAAGCCCGTAGGGGGGGCGCGCC
CAGCTGTCTAGGGCGGCGGATTTGTCCTACTCAGGAGAGCGTTCACCGACAAACAACAGATAAAACGAAA
GGCCCAGTCTTTCGACTGAGCCTTTCGTTTTATTTGATGCCTTTAATTAAAGCGGATAACAATTTCACAC
